Addgene plasmid #186413: pDEST-pSP172BSSPE-R3-ccdB/CmR-R5::B1-NLSLacZ-B2
Purpose: Multisite destination vector for ascidian electroporation of an AttB1/B2 recombined NLSLacZ under control of an AttB3/B5 recombined reg. sequence.
Depositing lab: Patrick Lemaire. Depositing organization: CNRS UMR 5237, Centre de Recherche en Biologie cellulaire de Montpellier. Publication: A multicassette Gateway vector set for high throughput and comparative analyses in ciona and vertebrate embryos. Roure A, Rothbacher U, Robin F, Kalmar E, Ferone G, Lamy C, Missero C, Mueller F, Lemaire P. PLoS One. 2007. 2(9):e916. 10.1371/journal.pone.0000916 PubMed 17878951.
Backbone
  Vector backbone: pDEST-pSP172BSSPE-R3-ccdB/CmR-R5::RfA
  Backbone manufacturer: PMID: 17878951
  Backbone size w/o insert (bp): 5298
  Vector type: Gateway destination vector
  Selectable markers: ccdB gene
Growth in bacteria
  Bacterial resistance: Chloramphenicol and Ampicillin, 25 & 100 μg/mL
  Growth temperature: 37°C
  Growth strain: ccdB Survival
  Copy number: High Copy
Gene/Insert
  Gene/Insert name: lacZ
  Species: E. coli
  Entrez Gene: lacZ (a.k.a. b0344, ECK0341)
  Tag / fusion protein: Nuclear localization signal (N terminal on insert)
  Cloning method: Gateway Cloning
  Sequencing primers: 5′ Fw_pSP172BSSPE: ACAGCTTGTCTGTAAGCGGATGC; 3′ Rv_pSP172BSSPE: TTGACACCAGACCAACTGGTAATG, SK primer
Terms and licenses: Academic/Nonprofit Terms; Industry Terms: Not Available to Industry
Depositor comments: Gateway destination vector for electroporation experiments.
How to cite: pDEST-pSP172BSSPE-R3-ccdB/CmR-R5::B1-NLSLacZ-B2 was a gift from Patrick Lemaire (Addgene plasmid # 186413 ; http://n2t.net/addgene:186413 ; RRID:Addgene_186413)
