[The description below was written by a language model from this plasmid's Addgene catalogue record and pLannotate feature annotations shown in this document.]
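Description:
pDEST-pSP172BSSPE-R3-ccdB/CmR-R5::B1-NLSLacZ-B2 is a multisite Gateway destination vector built on the pSP172BSSPE backbone and intended for electroporation into ascidian embryos. The sequenced plasmid is about 8.5 kb. It replicates in E. coli from a high-copy ColE1/pUC-type origin and carries an ampicillin resistance gene on the backbone. A second marker, chloramphenicol resistance, lies inside the Gateway cassette together with the ccdB toxin gene. For this reason the unrecombined vector has to be maintained in a ccdB-tolerant strain under double selection. SP6 and T7 promoters and fragments of a pBluescript polylinker flank the functional region.

The plasmid has two adjacent modules. Upstream is a still-open recombination cassette, named R3-ccdB/CmR-R5 in the record, containing ccdB, a ccdA fragment and the cat promoter-driven CmR gene in reverse orientation. The automated annotation labels its flanking sites attR1 and attR2, most likely because the tool does not distinguish the attR3/attR5 variants given in the plasmid name. Downstream is a reporter that has already been recombined into place: E. coli lacZ with an N-terminal nuclear localization signal, bracketed by attB1 and attB2 and followed by an SV40 polyadenylation signal. No eukaryotic promoter is annotated upstream of the reporter. An LR reaction with an entry clone carrying a candidate cis-regulatory sequence replaces the ccdB/CmR cassette, leaving attB3/B5 sites and placing that sequence in control of NLS-LacZ, while ccdB counterselects against unrecombined plasmid. The resulting constructs allow nuclear β-galactosidase staining to report enhancer or promoter activity in electroporated embryos, in keeping with the high-throughput regulatory analysis for which the vector set was designed.
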