Features (pLannotate 1.2.2; 23 found; start..end, strand, type, name):
     32..156     +  protein_bind   attR1: mutant version of attR; recombination site for the Gateway® LR reaction LR Clonase™
    392..544     -  CDS            dpnD (fragment): DPND_STRPN - Protein predicted: Swiss-Prot protein existence level 4. From Streptococcus pneumoniae serotype 4 (strain ATCC BAA-334 / TIGR4).
    588..890     -  CDS            ccdB: CCDB_ECOLI - Also known as G, letB, letD. Experimental evidence at protein level: Swiss-Prot protein existence level 1. Toxic component of a type II toxin-antitoxin (TA) system, functioning in plasmid maintainence. Responsible for the post- segregational killing (PSK) of plasmid-free cells, also referred to as a plasmid addiction system. Half-life of over 2 hours. Cell killing by CcdB is accompanied by filamentation, defects in chromosome and plasmid segregation, defects in cell division, formation of anucleate cells, decreased DNA synthesis and plasmid loss. Interferes with the activity of DN
    895..1053    -  CDS            ccdA (fragment): CCDA_ECO57 - Also known as H, letA. Experimental evidence at protein level: Swiss-Prot protein existence level 1. Antitoxin component of a type II toxin-antitoxin (TA) system which inhibits the post-segregational killing (PSK) of plasmid-free cells, also referred to as a plasmid addiction system. Binds to and blocks the activity of CcdB; will also remove bound CcdB protein from the CcdB-GyrA complex by forming a CcdA-CcdB complex, a process termed rejuvenation. Functions as a transcriptional corepressor for the ccdAB operon, repression also requires CcdB (By similarity). From Escherichia coli
   1235..1893    -  CDS            CmR: chloramphenicol acetyltransferase; cat; confers resistance to chloramphenicol
   1894..1996    -  promoter       cat promoter: promoter of the E. coli cat gene encoding chloramphenicol acetyltransferase
   2174..2298    -  protein_bind   attR2: mutant version of attR; recombination site for the Gateway® LR reaction LR Clonase™
   2303..2342    -  misc_feature   MCS (fragment): pBluescript multiple cloning site
   2371..2395    +  protein_bind   attB1: mutant version of attB; recombination site for the Gateway® BP reaction BP Clonase™
   2447..2530    +  CDS            trpS (fragment): SYW_ECOLI - Experimental evidence at protein level: Swiss-Prot protein existence level 1. Catalyzes the attachment of tryptophan to tRNA(Trp). Amino acylates tRNA(Trp) with both L- and D-tryptophan, although D-tryptophan is a poor substrate (PubMed:10918062). From Escherichia coli (strain K12).
   2537..5584    +  CDS            lacZ: β-galactosidase; lacZ
   5609..5633    -  protein_bind   attB2: mutant version of attB; recombination site for the Gateway® BP reaction BP Clonase™
   5759..5971    +  CDS            lacY (fragment): LACY_ECOLI - Experimental evidence at protein level: Swiss-Prot protein existence level 1. Responsible for transport of beta-galactosides into the cell, with the concomitant import of a proton (symport system). Can transport lactose, melibiose, lactulose or the analog methyl-1-thio-beta,D- galactopyranoside (TMG), but not sucrose or fructose (PubMed:1848449, PubMed:18177889, PubMed:22106930). The substrate specificity is directed toward the galactopyranosyl moiety of the substrate (PubMed:22106930). From Escherichia coli (strain K12).
   5971..6105    +  polyA_signal   SV40 poly(A) signal: SV40 polyadenylation signal
   6142..6160    -  promoter       T7 promoter: promoter for bacteriophage T7 RNA polymerase
   6182..6235    -  CDS            lacI (fragment): lac repressor; lacI; The lac repressor binds to the lac operator to inhibit transcription in E. coli. This inhibition can be relieved by adding lactose or isopropyl-β-D-thiogalactopyranoside (IPTG).
   6418..7006    -  rep_origin     ori: high-copy-number ColE1/pMB1/pBR322/pUC origin of replication
   7177..8037    -  CDS            AmpR: β-lactamase; bla; confers resistance to ampicillin, carbenicillin, and related antibiotics
   8038..8142    -  promoter       AmpR promoter: bla
   8237..8272    +  CDS            rop (fragment): Rop protein, which maintains plasmids at low copy number; rop
   8374..8425    +  misc_feature   bom (fragment): basis of mobility region from pBR322
   8488..8506    +  promoter       SP6 promoter: promoter for bacteriophage SP6 RNA polymerase
   8508..27      -  misc_feature   MCS (fragment) (across the origin): pBluescript multiple cloning site
>Addgene plasmid #186413 | pDEST-pSP172BSSPE-R3-ccdB/CmR-R5::B1-NLSLacZ-B2 | addgene full sequence | sequence record 369044 | Addgene NGS Result
GAGGTCGACGGTATCGATAAGCTTGATGGGGACAAGTTTGTATAATAAAGTTGAACGAGAAACGTAAAAT
GATATAAATATCAATATATTAAATTAGATTTTGCATAAAAAACAGACTACATAATACTGTAAAACACAAC
ATATCCAGTCACTATGAATCAACTACTTAGATGGTATTAGTGACCTGTAGTCGACCGACAGCCTTCCAAA
TGTTCTTCGGGTGATGCTGCCAACTTAGTCGACCGACAGCCTTCCAAATGTTCTTCTCAAACGGAATCGT
CGTATCCAGCCTACTCGCTATTGTCCTCAATGCCGTATTAAATCATAAAAAGAAATAAGAAAAAGAGGTG
CGAGCCTCTTTTTTGTGTGACAAAATAAAAACATCTACCTATTCATATACGCTAGTGTCATAGTCCTGAA
AATCATCTGCATCAAGAACAATTTCACAACTCTTATACTTTTCTCTTACAAGTCGTTCGGCTTCATCTGG
ATTTTCAGCCTCTATACTTACTAAACGTGATAAAGTTTCTGTAATTTCTACTGTATCGACCTGCAGACTG
GCTGTGTATAAGGGAGCCTGACATTTATATTCCCCAGAACATCAGGTTAATGGCGTTTTTGATGTCATTT
TCGCGGTGGCTGAGATCAGCCACTTCTTCCCCGATAACGGAGACCGGCACACTGGCCATATCGGTGGTCA
TCATGCGCCAGCTTTCATCCCCGATATGCACCACCGGGTAAAGTTCACGGGAGACTTTATCTGACAGCAG
ACGTGCACTGGCCAGGGGGATCACCATCCGTCGCCCGGGCGTGTCAATAATATCACTCTGTACATCCACA
AACAGACGATAACGGCTCTCTCTTTTATAGGTGTAAACCTTAAACTGCATTTCACCAGCCCCTGTTCTCG
TCAGCAAAAGAGCCGTTCATTTCAATAAACCGGGCGACCTCAGCCATCCCTTCCTGATTTTCCGCTTTCC
AGCGTTCGGCACGCAGACGACGGGCTTCATTCTGCATGGTTGTGCTTACCAGACCGGAGATATTGACATC
ATATATGCCTTGAGCAACTGATAGCTGTCGCTGTCAACTGTCACTGTAATACGCTGCTTCATAGCATACC
TCTTTTTGACATACTTCGGGTATACATATCAGTATATATTCTTATACCGCAAAAATCAGCGCGCAAATAC
GCATACTGTTATCTGGCTTTTAGTAAGCCGGATCCACGCGGCGTTTACGCCCCCCCTGCCACTCATCGCA
GTACTGTTGTAATTCATTAAGCATTCTGCCGACATGGAAGCCATCACAAACGGCATGATGAACCTGAATC
GCCAGCGGCATCAGCACCTTGTCGCCTTGCGTATAATATTTGCCCATGGTGAAAACGGGGGCGAAGAAGT
TGTCCATATTGGCCACGTTTAAATCAAAACTGGTGAAACTCACCCAGGGATTGGCTGAGACGAAAAACAT
ATTCTCAATAAACCCTTTAGGGAAATAGGCCAGGTTTTCACCGTAACACGCCACATCTTGCGAATATATG
TGTAGAAACTGCCGGAAATCGTCGTGGTATTCACTCCAGAGCGATGAAAACGTTTCAGTTTGCTCATGGA
AAACGGTGTAACAAGGGTGAACACTATCCCATATCACCAGCTCACCGTCTTTCATTGCCATACGGAATTC
CGGATGAGCATTCATCAGGCGGGCAAGAATGTGAATAAAGGCCGGATAAAACTTGTGCTTATTTTTCTTT
ACGGTCTTTAAAAAGGCCGTAATATCCAGCTGAACGGTCTGGTTATAGGTACATTGAGCAACTGACTGAA
ATGCCTCAAAATGTTCTTTACGATGCCATTGGGATATATCAACGGTGGTATATCCAGTGATTTTTTTCTC
CATTTTAGCTTCCTTAGCTCCTGAAAATCTCGATAACTCAAAAAATACGCCCGGTAGTGATCTTATTTCA
TTATGGTGAAAGTTGGAACCTCTTACGTGCCGATCAACGTCTCATTTTCGCCAAAAGTTGGCCCAGGGCT
TCCCGGTATCAACAGGGACACCAGGATTTATTTATTCTGCGAAGTGATCTTCCGTCACAGGTATTTATTC
GGCGCAAAGTGCGTCGGGTGATGCTGCCAACTTAGTCGACTACAGGTCACTAATACCATCTAAGTAGTTG
ATTCATAGTGACTGGATATGTTGTGTTTTACAGTATTATGTAGTCTGTTTTTTATGCAAAATCTAATTTA
ATATATTGATATTTATATCATTTTACGTTTCTCGTTCAACTTTTGTATACAAAGTGGTCCCCATCGAATT
CCTGCAGCCCGGGGGATCCACTAGTTCTAGAGGATCCATTTAAATAGGCCTTTGTTTATCACAAGTTTGT
ACAAAAAAGCAGGCTGCAAGGGTACCGAGCTCAGAAAAAATGACTGCTCCAAAGAAGAAGCGTAAGGTAC
CGGTGGGTGAAGACCAGAAACAGCACCTCGAACTGAGCCGCGATATTGCCCAGCGTTTCAACGCGCTGTA
TGGCGAGATCGATCCCGTCGTTTTACAACGTCGTGACTGGGAAAACCCTGGCGTTACCCAACTTAATCGC
CTTGCAGCACATCCCCCTTTCGCCAGCTGGCGTAATAGCGAAGAGGCCCGCACCGATCGCCCTTCCCAAC
AGTTGCGCAGCCTGAATGGCGAATGGCGCTTTGCCTGGTTTCCGGCACCAGAAGCGGTGCCGGAAAGCTG
GCTGGAGTGCGATCTTCCTGAGGCCGATACTGTCGTCGTCCCCTCAAACTGGCAGATGCACGGTTACGAT
GCGCCCATCTACACCAACGTGACCTATCCCATTACGGTCAATCCGCCGTTTGTTCCCACGGAGAATCCGA
CGGGTTGTTACTCGCTCACATTTAATGTTGATGAAAGCTGGCTACAGGAAGGCCAGACGCGAATTATTTT
TGATGGCGTTAACTCGGCGTTTCATCTGTGGTGCAACGGGCGCTGGGTCGGTTACGGCCAGGACAGTCGT
TTGCCGTCTGAATTTGACCTGAGCGCATTTTTACGCGCCGGAGAAAACCGCCTCGCGGTGATGGTGCTGC
GCTGGAGTGACGGCAGTTATCTGGAAGATCAGGATATGTGGCGGATGAGCGGCATTTTCCGTGACGTCTC
GTTGCTGCATAAACCGACTACACAAATCAGCGATTTCCATGTTGCCACTCGCTTTAATGATGATTTCAGC
CGCGCTGTACTGGAGGCTGAAGTTCAGATGTGCGGCGAGTTGCGTGACTACCTACGGGTAACAGTTTCTT
TATGGCAGGGTGAAACGCAGGTCGCCAGCGGCACCGCGCCTTTCGGCGGTGAAATTATCGATGAGCGTGG
TGGTTATGCCGATCGCGTCACACTACGTCTGAACGTCGAAAACCCGAAACTGTGGAGCGCCGAAATCCCG
AATCTCTATCGTGCGGTGGTTGAACTGCACACCGCCGACGGCACGCTGATTGAAGCAGAAGCCTGCGATG
TCGGTTTCCGCGAGGTGCGGATTGAAAATGGTCTGCTGCTGCTGAACGGCAAGCCGTTGCTGATTCGAGG
CGTTAACCGTCACGAGCATCATCCTCTGCATGGTCAGGTCATGGATGAGCAGACGATGGTGCAGGATATC
CTGCTGATGAAGCAGAACAACTTTAACGCCGTGCGCTGTTCGCATTATCCGAACCATCCGCTGTGGTACA
CGCTGTGCGACCGCTACGGCCTGTATGTGGTGGATGAAGCCAATATTGAAACCCACGGCATGGTGCCAAT
GAATCGTCTGACCGATGATCCGCGCTGGCTACCGGCGATGAGCGAACGCGTAACGCGAATGGTGCAGCGC
GATCGTAATCACCCGAGTGTGATCATCTGGTCGCTGGGGAATGAATCAGGCCACGGCGCTAATCACGACG
CGCTGTATCGCTGGATCAAATCTGTCGATCCTTCCCGCCCGGTGCAGTATGAAGGCGGCGGAGCCGACAC
CACGGCCACCGATATTATTTGCCCGATGTACGCGCGCGTGGATGAAGACCAGCCCTTCCCGGCTGTGCCG
AAATGGTCCATCAAAAAATGGCTTTCGCTACCTGGAGAGACGCGCCCGCTGATCCTTTGCGAATACGCCC
ACGCGATGGGTAACAGTCTTGGCGGTTTCGCTAAATACTGGCAGGCGTTTCGTCAGTATCCCCGTTTACA
GGGCGGCTTCGTCTGGGACTGGGTGGATCAGTCGCTGATTAAATATGATGAAAACGGCAACCCGTGGTCG
GCTTACGGCGGTGATTTTGGCGATACGCCGAACGATCGCCAGTTCTGTATGAACGGTCTGGTCTTTGCCG
ACCGCACGCCGCATCCAGCGCTGACGGAAGCAAAACACCAGCAGCAGTTTTTCCAGTTCCGTTTATCCGG
GCAAACCATCGAAGTGACCAGCGAATACCTGTTCCGTCATAGCGATAACGAGCTCCTGCACTGGATGGTG
GCGCTGGATGGTAAGCCGCTGGCAAGCGGTGAAGTGCCTCTGGATGTCGCTCCACAAGGTAAACAGTTGA
TTGAACTGCCTGAACTACCGCAGCCGGAGAGCGCCGGGCAACTCTGGCTCACAGTACGCGTAGTGCAACC
GAACGCGACCGCATGGTCAGAAGCCGGGCACATCAGCGCCTGGCAGCAGTGGCGTCTGGCGGAAAACCTC
AGTGTGACGCTCCCCGCCGCGTCCCACGCCATCCCGCATCTGACCACCAGCGAAATGGATTTTTGCATCG
AGCTGGGTAATAAGCGTTGGCAATTTAACCGCCAGTCAGGCTTTCTTTCACAGATGTGGATTGGCGATAA
AAAACAACTGCTGACGCCGCTGCGCGATCAGTTCACCCGTGCACCGCTGGATAACGACATTGGCGTAAGT
GAAGCGACCCGCATTGACCCTAACGCCTGGGTCGAACGCTGGAAGGCGGCGGGCCATTACCAGGCCGAAG
CAGCGTTGTTGCAGTGCACGGCAGATACACTTGCTGATGCGGTGCTGATTACGACCGCTCACGCGTGGCA
GCATCAGGGGAAAACCTTATTTATCAGCCGGAAAACCTACCGGATTGATGGTAGTGGTCAAATGGCGATT
ACCGTTGATGTTGAAGTGGCGAGCGATACACCGCATCCGGCGCGGATTGGCCTGAACTGCCAGCTGGCGC
AGGTAGCAGAGCGGGTAAACTGGCTCGGATTAGGGCCGCAAGAAAACTATCCCGACCGCCTTACTGCCGC
CTGTTTTGACCGCTGGGATCTGCCATTGTCAGACATGTATACCCCGTACGTCTTCCCGAGCGAAAACGGT
CTGCGCTGCGGGACGCGCGAATTGAATTATGGCCCACACCAGTGGCGCGGCGACTTCCAGTTCAACATCA
GCCGCTACAGTCAACAGCAACTGATGGAAACCAGCCATCGCCATCTGCTGCACGCGGAAGAAGGCACATG
GCTGAATATCGACGGTTTCCATATGGGGATTGGTGGCGACGACTCCTGGAGCCCGTCAGTATCGGCGGAA
TTCCAGCTGAGCGCCGGTCGCTACCATTACCAGTTGGTCTGGTGTCAAAAATAATAATAACCGGGCAGGC
CATGTCTGACCCAGCTTTCTTGTACAAAGTGGTGATAAACTTAGATATCGGAATTCCAGCTGAGCGCCGG
TCGCTACCATTACCAGTTGGTCTGGTGTCAAAAATAATAATAACCGGGCAGGCCATGTCTGCCCGTATTT
CGCGTAAGGAAATCCATTATGTACTATTTAAAAAACACAAACTTTTGGATGTTCGGTTTATTCTTTTTCT
TTTACTTTTTTATCATGGGAGCCTACTTCCCGTTTTTCCCGATTTGGCTACATGACATCAACCATATCAG
CAAAAGTGATACGGGTATTATTTTTGCCGCTATTTCTCTGTTCTCGCTATTATTCCAACCGCTGTTTGGT
CTGCTTTCTGACAAACTCGGAACTTGTTTATTGCAGCTTATAATGGTTACAAATAAAGCAATAGCATCAC
AAATTTCACAAATAAAGCATTTTTTTCACTGCATTCTAGTTGTGGTTTGTCCAAACTCATCAATGTATCT
TATCATGTCTGGATCGACAAAGTCAAAGCGGCCATCAGATCTGCCGGTCTCCCTATAGTGAGTCGTATTA
ATTTCGATAAGCCAGGTTAACCTGCATTAATGAATCGGCCAACGCGCGGGGAGAGGCGGTTTGCGTATTG
GGCGCTCTTCCGCTTCCTCGCTCACTGACTCGCTGCGCTCGGTCGTTCGGCTGCGGCGAGCGGTATCAGC
TCACTCAAAGGCGGTAATACGGTTATCCACAGAATCAGGGGATAACGCAGGAAAGAACATGTGAGCAAAA
GGCCAGCAAAAGGCCAGGAACCGTAAAAAGGCCGCGTTGCTGGCGTTTTTCCATAGGCTCCGCCCCCCTG
ACGAGCATCACAAAAATCGACGCTCAAGTCAGAGGTGGCGAAACCCGACAGGACTATAAAGATACCAGGC
GTTTCCCCCTGGAAGCTCCCTCGTGCGCTCTCCTGTTCCGACCCTGCCGCTTACCGGATACCTGTCCGCC
TTTCTCCCTTCGGGAAGCGTGGCGCTTTCTCATAGCTCACGCTGTAGGTATCTCAGTTCGGTGTAGGTCG
TTCGCTCCAAGCTGGGCTGTGTGCACGAACCCCCCGTTCAGCCCGACCGCTGCGCCTTATCCGGTAACTA
TCGTCTTGAGTCCAACCCGGTAAGACACGACTTATCGCCACTGGCAGCAGCCACTGGTAACAGGATTAGC
AGAGCGAGGTATGTAGGCGGTGCTACAGAGTTCTTGAAGTGGTGGCCTAACTACGGCTACACTAGAAGAA
CAGTATTTGGTATCTGCGCTCTGCTGAAGCCAGTTACCTTCGGAAAAAGAGTTGGTAGCTCTTGATCCGG
CAAACAAACCACCGCTGGTAGCGGTGGTTTTTTTGTTTGCAAGCAGCAGATTACGCGCAGAAAAAAAGGA
TCTCAAGAAGATCCTTTGATCTTTTCTACGGGGTCTGACGCTCAGTGGAACGAAAACTCACGTTAAGGGA
TTTTGGTCATGAGATTATCAAAAAGGATCTTCACCTAGATCCTTTTAAATTAAAAATGAAGTTTTAAATC
AATCTAAAGTATATATGAGTAAACTTGGTCTGACAGTTACCAATGCTTAATCAGTGAGGCACCTATCTCA
GCGATCTGTCTATTTCGTTCATCCATAGTTGCCTGACTCCCCGTCGTGTAGATAACTACGATACGGGAGG
GCTTACCATCTGGCCCCAGTGCTGCAATGATACCGCGAGACCCACGCTCACCGGCTCCAGATTTATCAGC
AATAAACCAGCCAGCCGGAAGGGCCGAGCGCAGAAGTGGTCCTGCAACTTTATCCGCCTCCATCCAGTCT
ATTAATTGTTGCCGGGAAGCTAGAGTAAGTAGTTCGCCAGTTAATAGTTTGCGCAACGTTGTTGCCATTG
CTACAGGCATCGTGGTGTCACGCTCGTCGTTTGGTATGGCTTCATTCAGCTCCGGTTCCCAACGATCAAG
GCGAGTTACATGATCCCCCATGTTGTGCAAAAAAGCGGTTAGCTCCTTCGGTCCTCCGATCGTTGTCAGA
AGTAAGTTGGCCGCAGTGTTATCACTCATGGTTATGGCAGCACTGCATAATTCTCTTACTGTCATGCCAT
CCGTAAGATGCTTTTCTGTGACTGGTGAGTACTCAACCAAGTCATTCTGAGAATAGTGTATGCGGCGACC
GAGTTGCTCTTGCCCGGCGTCAATACGGGATAATACCGCGCCACATAGCAGAACTTTAAAAGTGCTCATC
ATTGGAAAACGTTCTTCGGGGCGAAAACTCTCAAGGATCTTACCGCTGTTGAGATCCAGTTCGATGTAAC
CCACTCGTGCACCCAACTGATCTTCAGCATCTTTTACTTTCACCAGCGTTTCTGGGTGAGCAAAAACAGG
AAGGCAAAATGCCGCAAAAAAGGGAATAAGGGCGACACGGAAATGTTGAATACTCATACTCTTCCTTTTT
CAATATTATTGAAGCATTTATCAGGGTTATTGTCTCATGAGCGGATACATATTTGAATGTATTTAGAAAA
ATAAACAAATAGGGGTTCCGCGCACATTTCCCCGAAAAGTGCCACCTGACGTCTAAGAAACCATTATTAT
CATGACATTAACCTATAAAAATAGGCGTATCACGAGGCCCTTTCGTCTCGCGCGTTTCGGTGATGACGGT
GAAAACCTCTGACACATGCAGCTCCCGGAGACGGTCACAGCTTGTCTGTAAGCGGATGCCGGGAGCAGAC
AAGCCCGTCAGGGCGCGTCAGCGGGTGTTGGCGGGTGTCGGGGCTGGCTTAACTATGCGGCATCAGAGCA
GATTGTACTGAGAGTGCACCATATGGACATATTGTCGTTAGAACGCGGCTACAATTAATACATAACCTTA
TGTATCATACACATACGATTTAGGTGACACTATAGAACTC
